Addgene plasmid #197097: pMAT_41BBICD
Purpose: This plasmid contains the coding sequence for the intracellular domain of 4-1BB. Digest this insert and add it to pHR_pSFFV_scFVCD19_CD8a_CD3zP2AEGFP
Depositing lab: Wendell Lim. Depositing organization: University of California, San Francisco (UCSF). Publication: Decoding CAR T cell phenotype using combinatorial signaling motif libraries and machine learning. Daniels KG, Wang S, Simic MS, Bhargava HK, Capponi S, Tonai Y, Yu W, Bianco S, Lim WA. Science. 2022 Dec 16;378(6625):1194-1200. doi: 10.1126/science.abq0225. Epub 2022 Dec 8. PubMed 36480602.
Backbone
  Vector backbone: pMAT
  Backbone manufacturer: Thermofisher
  Vector type: Mammalian Expression
Growth in bacteria
  Bacterial resistance: Ampicillin, 100 μg/mL
  Growth temperature: 37°C
  Growth strain: DH5alpha
  Copy number: High Copy
Gene/Insert
  Gene/Insert name: This plasmid contains the coding sequence for the intracellular domain of 4-1BB.
  Species: H. sapiens (human)
Resource information
  A portion of this plasmid was derived from a plasmid made by: CD8a hinge and transmembrane domain: Provided by Michael Milone and Dr. Carl June UPENN.
Terms and licenses: Academic/Nonprofit Terms; Industry Terms: Not Available to Industry
How to cite: pMAT_41BBICD was a gift from Wendell Lim (Addgene plasmid # 197097 ; http://n2t.net/addgene:197097 ; RRID:Addgene_197097)
