[The description below was written by a language model from this plasmid's Addgene catalogue record and pLannotate feature annotations shown in this document.]
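Description:
pMAT_41BBICD is a small (about 2.6 kb) gene-synthesis carrier plasmid built on the commercial pMAT backbone, holding the coding sequence for the intracellular domain of human 4-1BB (TNFRSF9, also called CD137), a T cell costimulatory receptor. Although the catalogue lists the vector type as mammalian expression, the annotated features show no mammalian promoter, polyadenylation signal or eukaryotic selection marker. The plasmid functions as a storage and donor vector rather than an expression construct in its own right. It is maintained in E. coli at high copy through a ColE1/pUC-type origin and selected with ampicillin via the β-lactamase gene and its native promoter.

The insert is a short TNFRSF9 fragment of roughly 125 bp, flanked on both sides by remnants of a pUC-type multiple cloning site, with a T7 promoter lying upstream in the same orientation. The remaining annotations (partial M13 origin, lacZα, lacI and RSF origin fragments) are short backbone remnants and are unlikely to be functional.

According to the record, the intended use is to excise the 4-1BB domain by restriction digestion and transfer it into a companion lentiviral-style vector, pHR_pSFFV_scFVCD19_CD8a_CD3zP2AEGFP. Judging from its name, that recipient encodes an SFFV promoter-driven anti-CD19 chimeric antigen receptor with a CD8α hinge/transmembrane region, CD3ζ signalling domain and a P2A-linked EGFP reporter. Adding the 4-1BB domain would supply a costimulatory module to that receptor. The plasmid comes from work exploring how combinations of signalling motifs shape CAR T cell phenotype. The specific restriction sites used for the transfer are not stated.
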