Features (pLannotate 1.2.2; 11 found; start..end, strand, type, name):
      3..134     -  rep_origin     M13 ori (fragment): M13 bacteriophage origin of replication; arrow indicates direction of (+) strand synthesis
    155..311     -  CDS            lacZα (fragment): LacZα fragment of β-galactosidase; lacZ fragment
    320..338     +  promoter       T7 promoter: promoter for bacteriophage T7 RNA polymerase
    369..385     +  misc_feature   MCS (fragment): pUC18/19 multiple cloning site
    412..537     +  CDS            TNFRSF9 (fragment): TNR9_HUMAN - Also known as CD137, ILA. Experimental evidence at protein level: Swiss-Prot protein existence level 1. Receptor for TNFSF9/4-1BBL. Possibly active during T cell activation. From Homo sapiens (Human).
    576..591     +  misc_feature   MCS (fragment): pUC18/19 multiple cloning site
    614..661     -  CDS            lacI (fragment): lac repressor; lacI; The lac repressor binds to the lac operator to inhibit transcription in E. coli. This inhibition can be relieved by adding lactose or isopropyl-β-D-thiogalactopyranoside (IPTG).
    698..738     -  rep_origin     RSF ori (fragment): Plasmids containing the RSF 1030 origin of replication can be propagated in E. coli cells that contain additional plasmids with compatible origins.
    816..1404    -  rep_origin     ori: high-copy-number ColE1/pMB1/pBR322/pUC origin of replication
   1575..2435    -  CDS            AmpR: β-lactamase; bla; confers resistance to ampicillin, carbenicillin, and related antibiotics
   2436..2540    -  promoter       AmpR promoter: bla
>Addgene plasmid #197097 | pMAT_41BBICD | addgene full sequence | sequence record 386833 | Addgene NGS Result
CTAAATTGTAAGCGTTAATATTTTGTTAAAATTCGCGTTAAATTTTTGTTAAATCAGCTCATTTTTTAAC
CAATAGGCCGAAATCGGCAAAATCCCTTATAAATCAAAAGAATAGACCGAGATAGGGTTGAGTGGCCGCT
ACAGGGCGCTCCCATTCGCCATTCAGGCTGCGCAACTGTTGGGAAGGGCGTTTCGGTGCGGGCCTCTTCG
CTATTACGCCAGCTGGCGAAAGGGGGATGTGCTGCAAGGCGATTAAGTTGGGTAACGCCAGGGTTTTCCC
AGTCACGACGTTGTAAAACGACGGCCAGTGAGCGCGACGTAATACGACTCACTATAGGGCGAATTGGCGG
AAGGCCGTCAAGGCCGCATCGGTACCCGGGGATCCACCTGCAACACTCCGGATCAGGATCTAAGCGGGGC
AGAAAGAAGCTGCTGTACATCTTCAAGCAGCCCTTCATGCGGCCCGTGCAGACCACACAAGAGGAAGATG
GCTGCTCCTGCAGATTCCCCGAGGAAGAAGAAGGCGGCTGCGAACTTGGCTCCGGATCAGGATCCGGCAG
TGGTACAAGGCAGGTGGATCCTCTAGAGTCGCTGGGCCTCATGGGCCTTCCGCTCACTGCCCGCTTTCCA
GTCGGGAAACCTGTCGTGCCAGCTGCATTAACATGGTCATAGCTGTTTCCTTGCGTATTGGGCGCTCTCC
GCTTCCTCGCTCACTGACTCGCTGCGCTCGGTCGTTCGGGTAAAGCCTGGGGTGCCTAATGAGCAAAAGG
CCAGCAAAAGGCCAGGAACCGTAAAAAGGCCGCGTTGCTGGCGTTTTTCCATAGGCTCCGCCCCCCTGAC
GAGCATCACAAAAATCGACGCTCAAGTCAGAGGTGGCGAAACCCGACAGGACTATAAAGATACCAGGCGT
TTCCCCCTGGAAGCTCCCTCGTGCGCTCTCCTGTTCCGACCCTGCCGCTTACCGGATACCTGTCCGCCTT
TCTCCCTTCGGGAAGCGTGGCGCTTTCTCATAGCTCACGCTGTAGGTATCTCAGTTCGGTGTAGGTCGTT
CGCTCCAAGCTGGGCTGTGTGCACGAACCCCCCGTTCAGCCCGACCGCTGCGCCTTATCCGGTAACTATC
GTCTTGAGTCCAACCCGGTAAGACACGACTTATCGCCACTGGCAGCAGCCACTGGTAACAGGATTAGCAG
AGCGAGGTATGTAGGCGGTGCTACAGAGTTCTTGAAGTGGTGGCCTAACTACGGCTACACTAGAAGAACA
GTATTTGGTATCTGCGCTCTGCTGAAGCCAGTTACCTTCGGAAAAAGAGTTGGTAGCTCTTGATCCGGCA
AACAAACCACCGCTGGTAGCGGTGGTTTTTTTGTTTGCAAGCAGCAGATTACGCGCAGAAAAAAAGGATC
TCAAGAAGATCCTTTGATCTTTTCTACGGGGTCTGACGCTCAGTGGAACGAAAACTCACGTTAAGGGATT
TTGGTCATGAGATTATCAAAAAGGATCTTCACCTAGATCCTTTTAAATTAAAAATGAAGTTTTAAATCAA
TCTAAAGTATATATGAGTAAACTTGGTCTGACAGTTACCAATGCTTAATCAGTGAGGCACCTATCTCAGC
GATCTGTCTATTTCGTTCATCCATAGTTGCCTGACTCCCCGTCGTGTAGATAACTACGATACGGGAGGGC
TTACCATCTGGCCCCAGTGCTGCAATGATACCGCGAGAACCACGCTCACCGGCTCCAGATTTATCAGCAA
TAAACCAGCCAGCCGGAAGGGCCGAGCGCAGAAGTGGTCCTGCAACTTTATCCGCCTCCATCCAGTCTAT
TAATTGTTGCCGGGAAGCTAGAGTAAGTAGTTCGCCAGTTAATAGTTTGCGCAACGTTGTTGCCATTGCT
ACAGGCATCGTGGTGTCACGCTCGTCGTTTGGTATGGCTTCATTCAGCTCCGGTTCCCAACGATCAAGGC
GAGTTACATGATCCCCCATGTTGTGCAAAAAAGCGGTTAGCTCCTTCGGTCCTCCGATCGTTGTCAGAAG
TAAGTTGGCCGCAGTGTTATCACTCATGGTTATGGCAGCACTGCATAATTCTCTTACTGTCATGCCATCC
GTAAGATGCTTTTCTGTGACTGGTGAGTACTCAACCAAGTCATTCTGAGAATAGTGTATGCGGCGACCGA
GTTGCTCTTGCCCGGCGTCAATACGGGATAATACCGCGCCACATAGCAGAACTTTAAAAGTGCTCATCAT
TGGAAAACGTTCTTCGGGGCGAAAACTCTCAAGGATCTTACCGCTGTTGAGATCCAGTTCGATGTAACCC
ACTCGTGCACCCAACTGATCTTCAGCATCTTTTACTTTCACCAGCGTTTCTGGGTGAGCAAAAACAGGAA
GGCAAAATGCCGCAAAAAAGGGAATAAGGGCGACACGGAAATGTTGAATACTCATACTCTTCCTTTTTCA
ATATTATTGAAGCATTTATCAGGGTTATTGTCTCATGAGCGGATACATATTTGAATGTATTTAGAAAAAT
AAACAAATAGGGGTTCCGCGCACATTTCCCCGAAAAGTGCCAC
